Features (pLannotate 1.2.2; 20 found; start..end, strand, type, name):
      5..384     +  enhancer       CMV enhancer: human cytomegalovirus immediate early enhancer
    387..662     +  promoter       chicken β-actin promoter: No description available
    663..1671    +  intron         chimeric intron: chimera between introns from chicken β-actin and rabbit β-globin
   1720..1756    +  misc_feature   MCS (fragment): multiple cloning site
   1770..5690    +  CDS            AsCpf1: CRISPR-associated protein from Acidaminococcus sp. BV3L6 (Zetsche et al., 2015)
   5691..5738    +  CDS            nucleoplasmin NLS: bipartite nuclear localization signal from nucleoplasmin
   5745..5825    +  CDS            3xHA: three tandem HA epitope tags
   5838..5909    +  CDS            HBB (fragment): HBB_PONPY - Experimental evidence at transcript level: Swiss-Prot protein existence level 2. Involved in oxygen transport from the lung to the various peripheral tissues. From Pongo pygmaeus (Bornean orangutan).
   5980..6035    +  polyA_signal   β-globin poly(A) signal: rabbit β-globin polyadenylation signal (Gil and Proudfoot, 1987)
   6420..6436    -  protein_bind   lac operator: The lac repressor binds to the lac operator to inhibit transcription in E. coli. This inhibition can be relieved by adding lactose or isopropyl-β-D-thiogalactopyranoside (IPTG). lac repressor encoded by lacI
   6444..6474    -  promoter       lac promoter: promoter for the E. coli lac operon
   6489..6510    -  protein_bind   CAP binding site: CAP binding activates transcription in the presence of cAMP. E. coli catabolite activator protein
   6523..6562    -  CDS            lacI (fragment): lac repressor; lacI; The lac repressor binds to the lac operator to inhibit transcription in E. coli. This inhibition can be relieved by adding lactose or isopropyl-β-D-thiogalactopyranoside (IPTG).
   6569..6591    +  promoter       SV40 promoter (fragment): SV40 enhancer and early promoter
   6615..6750    +  rep_origin     SV40 ori: SV40 origin of replication
   6770..6904    +  polyA_signal   SV40 poly(A) signal: SV40 polyadenylation signal
   6906..6960    -  CDS            lacI (fragment): lac repressor; lacI; The lac repressor binds to the lac operator to inhibit transcription in E. coli. This inhibition can be relieved by adding lactose or isopropyl-β-D-thiogalactopyranoside (IPTG).
   7143..7731    -  rep_origin     ori: high-copy-number ColE1/pMB1/pBR322/pUC origin of replication
   7902..8762    -  CDS            AmpR: β-lactamase; bla; confers resistance to ampicillin, carbenicillin, and related antibiotics
   8763..8867    -  promoter       AmpR promoter: bla
>Addgene plasmid | pCAG-enAsCas12a(E174R/S542R/K548R)-NLS(nuc)-3xHA (AAS848) Sequencing Result | analyzer sequence | sequence record 207609
GGTCGACATTGATTATTGACTAGTTATTAATAGTAATCAATTACGGGGTCATTAGTTCATAGCCCATATA
TGGAGTTCCGCGTTACATAACTTACGGTAAATGGCCCGCCTGGCTGACCGCCCAACGACCCCCGCCCATT
GACGTCAATAATGACGTATGTTCCCATAGTAACGCCAATAGGGACTTTCCATTGACGTCAATGGGTGGAC
TATTTACGGTAAACTGCCCACTTGGCAGTACATCAAGTGTATCATATGCCAAGTACGCCCCCTATTGACG
TCAATGACGGTAAATGGCCCGCCTGGCATTATGCCCAGTACATGACCTTATGGGACTTTCCTACTTGGCA
GTACATCTACGTATTAGTCATCGCTATTACCATGGGTCGAGGTGAGCCCCACGTTCTGCTTCACTCTCCC
CATCTCCCCCCCCTCCCCACCCCCAATTTTGTATTTATTTATTTTTTAATTATTTTGTGCAGCGATGGGG
GCGGGGGGGGGGGGGGCGCGCGCCAGGCGGGGCGGGGCGGGGCGAGGGGCGGGGCGGGGCGAGGCGGAGA
GGTGCGGCGGCAGCCAATCAGAGCGGCGCGCTCCGAAAGTTTCCTTTTATGGCGAGGCGGCGGCGGCGGC
GGCCCTATAAAAAGCGAAGCGCGCGGCGGGCGGGAGTCGCTGCGTTGCCTTCGCCCCGTGCCCCGCTCCG
CGCCGCCTCGCGCCGCCCGCCCCGGCTCTGACTGACCGCGTTACTCCCACAGGTGAGCGGGCGGGACGGC
CCTTCTCCTCCGGGCTGTAATTAGCGCTTGGTTTAATGACGGCTCGTTTCTTTTCTGTGGCTGCGTGAAA
GCCTTAAAGGGCTCCGGGAGGGCCCTTTGTGCGGGGGGGAGCGGCTCGGGGGGTGCGTGCGTGTGTGTGT
GCGTGGGGAGCGCCGCGTGCGGCCCGCGCTGCCCGGCGGCTGTGAGCGCTGCGGGCGCGGCGCGGGGCTT
TGTGCGCTCCGCGTGTGCGCGAGGGGAGCGCGGCCGGGGGCGGTGCCCCGCGGTGCGGGGGGGCTGCGAG
GGGAACAAAGGCTGCGTGCGGGGTGTGTGCGTGGGGGGGTGAGCAGGGGGTGTGGGCGCGGCGGTCGGGC
TGTAACCCCCCCCTGCACCCCCCTCCCCGAGTTGCTGAGCACGGCCCGGCTTCGGGTGCGGGGCTCCGTG
CGGGGCGTGGCGCGGGGCTCGCCGTGCCGGGCGGGGGGTGGCGGCAGGTGGGGGTGCCGGGCGGGGCGGG
GCCGCCTCGGGCCGGGGAGGGCTCGGGGGAGGGGCGCGGCGGCCCCGGAGCGCCGGCGGCTGTCGAGGCG
CGGCGAGCCGCAGCCATTGCCTTTTATGGTAATCGTGCGAGAGGGCGCAGGGACTTCCTTTGTCCCAAAT
CTGGCGGAGCCGAAATCTGGGAGGCGCCGCCGCACCCCCTCTAGCGGGCGCGGGCGAAGCGGTGCGGCGC
CGGCAGGAAGGAAATGGGCGGGGAGGGCCTTCGTGCGTCGCCGCGCCGCCGTCCCCTTCTCCATCTCCAG
CCTCGGGGCTGCCGCAGGGGGACGGCTGCCTTCGGGGGGGACGGGGCAGGGCGGGGTTCGGCTTCTGGCG
TGTGACCGGCGGCTCTAGAGCCTCTGCTAACCATGTTCATGCCTTCTTCTTTTTCCTACAGCTCCTGGGC
AACGTGCTGGTTATTGTGCTGTCTCATCATTTTGGCAAAGAATTCTGCAGTCGACGGTACCGCGGGCCCG
GGATCCACCGGTCGCCACCATGACACAGTTCGAGGGCTTTACCAACCTGTATCAGGTGAGCAAGACACTG
CGGTTTGAGCTGATCCCACAGGGCAAGACCCTGAAGCACATCCAGGAGCAGGGCTTCATCGAGGAGGACA
AGGCCCGCAATGATCACTACAAGGAGCTGAAGCCCATCATCGATCGGATCTACAAGACCTATGCCGACCA
GTGCCTGCAGCTGGTGCAGCTGGATTGGGAGAACCTGAGCGCCGCCATCGACTCCTATAGAAAGGAGAAA
ACCGAGGAGACAAGGAACGCCCTGATCGAGGAGCAGGCCACATATCGCAATGCCATCCACGACTACTTCA
TCGGCCGGACAGACAACCTGACCGATGCCATCAATAAGAGACACGCCGAGATCTACAAGGGCCTGTTCAA
GGCCGAGCTGTTTAATGGCAAGGTGCTGAAGCAGCTGGGCACCGTGACCACAACCGAGCACGAGAACGCC
CTGCTGCGGAGCTTCGACAAGTTTACAACCTACTTCTCCGGCTTTTATAGAAACAGGAAGAACGTGTTCA
GCGCCGAGGATATCAGCACAGCCATCCCACACCGCATCGTGCAGGACAACTTCCCCAAGTTTAAGGAGAA
TTGTCACATCTTCACACGCCTGATCACCGCCGTGCCCAGCCTGCGGGAGCACTTTGAGAACGTGAAGAAG
GCCATCGGCATCTTCGTGAGCACCTCCATCGAGGAGGTGTTTTCCTTCCCTTTTTATAACCAGCTGCTGA
CACAGACCCAGATCGACCTGTATAACCAGCTGCTGGGAGGAATCTCTCGGGAGGCAGGCACCGAGAAGAT
CAAGGGCCTGAACGAGGTGCTGAATCTGGCCATCCAGAAGAATGATGAGACAGCCCACATCATCGCCTCC
CTGCCACACAGATTCATCCCCCTGTTTAAGCAGATCCTGTCCGATAGGAACACCCTGTCTTTCATCCTGG
AGGAGTTTAAGAGCGACGAGGAAGTGATCCAGTCCTTCTGCAAGTACAAGACACTGCTGAGAAACGAGAA
CGTGCTGGAGACAGCCGAGGCCCTGTTTAACGAGCTGAACAGCATCGACCTGACACACATCTTCATCAGC
CACAAGAAGCTGGAGACAATCAGCAGCGCCCTGTGCGACCACTGGGATACACTGAGGAATGCCCTGTATG
AGCGGAGAATCTCCGAGCTGACAGGCAAGATCACCAAGTCTGCCAAGGAGAAGGTGCAGCGCAGCCTGAA
GCACGAGGATATCAACCTGCAGGAGATCATCTCTGCCGCAGGCAAGGAGCTGAGCGAGGCCTTCAAGCAG
AAAACCAGCGAGATCCTGTCCCACGCACACGCCGCCCTGGATCAGCCACTGCCTACAACCCTGAAGAAGC
AGGAGGAGAAGGAGATCCTGAAGTCTCAGCTGGACAGCCTGCTGGGCCTGTACCACCTGCTGGACTGGTT
TGCCGTGGATGAGTCCAACGAGGTGGACCCCGAGTTCTCTGCCCGGCTGACCGGCATCAAGCTGGAGATG
GAGCCTTCTCTGAGCTTCTACAACAAGGCCAGAAATTATGCCACCAAGAAGCCCTACTCCGTGGAGAAGT
TCAAGCTGAACTTTCAGATGCCTACACTGGCCAGAGGCTGGGACGTGAATAGAGAGAAGAACAATGGCGC
CATCCTGTTTGTGAAGAACGGCCTGTACTATCTGGGCATCATGCCAAAGCAGAAGGGCAGGTATAAGGCC
CTGAGCTTCGAGCCCACAGAGAAAACCAGCGAGGGCTTTGATAAGATGTACTATGACTACTTCCCTGATG
CCGCCAAGATGATCCCAAAGTGCAGCACCCAGCTGAAGGCCGTGACAGCCCACTTTCAGACCCACACAAC
CCCCATCCTGCTGTCCAACAATTTCATCGAGCCTCTGGAGATCACAAAGGAGATCTACGACCTGAACAAT
CCTGAGAAGGAGCCAAAGAAGTTTCAGACAGCCTACGCCAAGAAAACCGGCGACCAGAAGGGCTACAGAG
AGGCCCTGTGCAAGTGGATCGACTTCACAAGGGATTTTCTGTCCAAGTATACCAAGACAACCTCTATCGA
TCTGTCTAGCCTGCGGCCATCCTCTCAGTATAAGGACCTGGGCGAGTACTATGCCGAGCTGAATCCCCTG
CTGTACCACATCAGCTTCCAGAGAATCGCCGAGAAGGAGATCATGGATGCCGTGGAGACAGGCAAGCTGT
ACCTGTTCCAGATCTATAACAAGGACTTTGCCAAGGGCCACCACGGCAAGCCTAATCTGCACACACTGTA
TTGGACCGGCCTGTTTTCTCCAGAGAACCTGGCCAAGACAAGCATCAAGCTGAATGGCCAGGCCGAGCTG
TTCTACCGCCCTAAGTCCAGGATGAAGAGGATGGCACACCGGCTGGGAGAGAAGATGCTGAACAAGAAGC
TGAAGGATCAGAAAACCCCAATCCCCGACACCCTGTACCAGGAGCTGTACGACTATGTGAATCACAGACT
GTCCCACGACCTGTCTGATGAGGCCAGGGCCCTGCTGCCCAACGTGATCACCAAGGAGGTGTCTCACGAG
ATCATCAAGGATAGGCGCTTTACCAGCGACAAGTTCTTTTTCCACGTGCCTATCACACTGAACTATCAGG
CCGCCAATTCCCCATCTAAGTTCAACCAGAGGGTGAATGCCTACCTGAAGGAGCACCCCGAGACACCTAT
CATCGGCATCGATCGGGGCGAGAGAAACCTGATCTATATCACAGTGATCGACTCCACCGGCAAGATCCTG
GAGCAGCGGAGCCTGAACACCATCCAGCAGTTTGATTACCAGAAGAAGCTGGACAACAGGGAGAAGGAGA
GGGTGGCAGCAAGGCAGGCCTGGTCTGTGGTGGGCACAATCAAGGATCTGAAGCAGGGCTATCTGAGCCA
GGTCATCCACGAGATCGTGGACCTGATGATCCACTACCAGGCCGTGGTGGTGCTGGAGAACCTGAATTTC
GGCTTTAAGAGCAAGAGGACCGGCATCGCCGAGAAGGCCGTGTACCAGCAGTTCGAGAAGATGCTGATCG
ATAAGCTGAATTGCCTGGTGCTGAAGGACTATCCAGCAGAGAAAGTGGGAGGCGTGCTGAACCCATACCA
GCTGACAGACCAGTTCACCTCCTTTGCCAAGATGGGCACCCAGTCTGGCTTCCTGTTTTACGTGCCTGCC
CCATATACATCTAAGATCGATCCCCTGACCGGCTTCGTGGACCCCTTCGTGTGGAAAACCATCAAGAATC
ACGAGAGCCGCAAGCACTTCCTGGAGGGCTTCGACTTTCTGCACTACGACGTGAAAACCGGCGACTTCAT
CCTGCACTTTAAGATGAACAGAAATCTGTCCTTCCAGAGGGGCCTGCCCGGCTTTATGCCTGCATGGGAT
ATCGTGTTCGAGAAGAACGAGACACAGTTTGACGCCAAGGGCACCCCTTTCATCGCCGGCAAGAGAATCG
TGCCAGTGATCGAGAATCACAGATTCACCGGCAGATACCGGGACCTGTATCCTGCCAACGAGCTGATCGC
CCTGCTGGAGGAGAAGGGCATCGTGTTCAGGGATGGCTCCAACATCCTGCCAAAGCTGCTGGAGAATGAC
GATTCTCACGCCATCGACACCATGGTGGCCCTGATCCGCAGCGTGCTGCAGATGCGGAACTCCAATGCCG
CCACAGGCGAGGACTATATCAACAGCCCCGTGCGCGATCTGAATGGCGTGTGCTTCGACTCCCGGTTTCA
GAACCCAGAGTGGCCCATGGACGCCGATGCCAATGGCGCCTACCACATCGCCCTGAAGGGCCAGCTGCTG
CTGAATCACCTGAAGGAGAGCAAGGATCTGAAGCTGCAGAACGGCATCTCCAATCAGGACTGGCTGGCCT
ACATCCAGGAGCTGCGCAACAAAAGGCCGGCGGCCACGAAAAAGGCCGGCCAGGCAAAAAAGAAAAAGGG
ATCCTACCCATACGATGTTCCAGATTACGCTTATCCCTACGACGTGCCTGATTATGCATACCCATATGAT
GTCCCCGACTATGCCTAAAGCGGCCGCACTCCTCAGGTGCAGGCTGCCTATCAGAAGGTGGTGGCTGGTG
TGGCCAATGCCCTGGCTCACAAATACCACTGAGATCTTTTTCCCTCTGCCAAAAATTATGGGGACATCAT
GAAGCCCCTTGAGCATCTGACTTCTGGCTAATAAAGGAAATTTATTTTCATTGCAATAGTGTGTTGGAAT
TTTTTGTGTCTCTCACTCGGAAGGACATATGGGAGGGCAAATCATTTAAAACATCAGAATGAGTATTTGG
TTTAGAGTTTGGCAACATATGCCCATATGCTGGCTGCCATGAACAAAGGTTGGCTATAAAGAGGTCATCA
GTATATGAAACAGCCCCCTGCTGTCCATTCCTTATTCCATAGAAAAGCCTTGACTTGAGGTTAGATTTTT
TTTATATTTTGTTTTGTGTTATTTTTTTCTTTAACATCCCTAAAATTTTCCTTACATGTTTTACTAGCCA
GATTTTTCCTCCTCTCCTGACTACTCCCAGTCATAGCTGTCCCTCTTCTCTTATGGAGATCCCTCGACCT
GCAGCCCAAGCTTGGCGTAATCATGGTCATAGCTGTTTCCTGTGTGAAATTGTTATCCGCTCACAATTCC
ACACAACATACGAGCCGGAAGCATAAAGTGTAAAGCCTGGGGTGCCTAATGAGTGAGCTAACTCACATTA
ATTGCGTTGCGCTCACTGCCCGCTTTCCAGTCGGGAAACCTGTCGTGCCAGCGGATCCGCATCTCAATTA
GTCAGCAACCATAGTCCCGCCCCTAACTCCGCCCATCCCGCCCCTAACTCCGCCCAGTTCCGCCCATTCT
CCGCCCCATGGCTGACTAATTTTTTTTATTTATGCAGAGGCCGAGGCCGCCTCGGCCTCTGAGCTATTCC
AGAAGTAGTGAGGAGGCTTTTTTGGAGGCCTAGGCTTTTGCAAAAAGCTAACTTGTTTATTGCAGCTTAT
AATGGTTACAAATAAAGCAATAGCATCACAAATTTCACAAATAAAGCATTTTTTTCACTGCATTCTAGTT
GTGGTTTGTCCAAACTCATCAATGTATCTTATCATGTCTGGATCCGCTGCATTAATGAATCGGCCAACGC
GCGGGGAGAGGCGGTTTGCGTATTGGGCGCTCTTCCGCTTCCTCGCTCACTGACTCGCTGCGCTCGGTCG
TTCGGCTGCGGCGAGCGGTATCAGCTCACTCAAAGGCGGTAATACGGTTATCCACAGAATCAGGGGATAA
CGCAGGAAAGAACATGTGAGCAAAAGGCCAGCAAAAGGCCAGGAACCGTAAAAAGGCCGCGTTGCTGGCG
TTTTTCCATAGGCTCCGCCCCCCTGACGAGCATCACAAAAATCGACGCTCAAGTCAGAGGTGGCGAAACC
CGACAGGACTATAAAGATACCAGGCGTTTCCCCCTGGAAGCTCCCTCGTGCGCTCTCCTGTTCCGACCCT
GCCGCTTACCGGATACCTGTCCGCCTTTCTCCCTTCGGGAAGCGTGGCGCTTTCTCATAGCTCACGCTGT
AGGTATCTCAGTTCGGTGTAGGTCGTTCGCTCCAAGCTGGGCTGTGTGCACGAACCCCCCGTTCAGCCCG
ACCGCTGCGCCTTATCCGGTAACTATCGTCTTGAGTCCAACCCGGTAAGACACGACTTATCGCCACTGGC
AGCAGCCACTGGTAACAGGATTAGCAGAGCGAGGTATGTAGGCGGTGCTACAGAGTTCTTGAAGTGGTGG
CCTAACTACGGCTACACTAGAAGAACAGTATTTGGTATCTGCGCTCTGCTGAAGCCAGTTACCTTCGGAA
AAAGAGTTGGTAGCTCTTGATCCGGCAAACAAACCACCGCTGGTAGCGGTGGTTTTTTTGTTTGCAAGCA
GCAGATTACGCGCAGAAAAAAAGGATCTCAAGAAGATCCTTTGATCTTTTCTACGGGGTCTGACGCTCAG
TGGAACGAAAACTCACGTTAAGGGATTTTGGTCATGAGATTATCAAAAAGGATCTTCACCTAGATCCTTT
TAAATTAAAAATGAAGTTTTAAATCAATCTAAAGTATATATGAGTAAACTTGGTCTGACAGTTACCAATG
CTTAATCAGTGAGGCACCTATCTCAGCGATCTGTCTATTTCGTTCATCCATAGTTGCCTGACTCCCCGTC
GTGTAGATAACTACGATACGGGAGGGCTTACCATCTGGCCCCAGTGCTGCAATGATACCGCGAGACCCAC
GCTCACCGGCTCCAGATTTATCAGCAATAAACCAGCCAGCCGGAAGGGCCGAGCGCAGAAGTGGTCCTGC
AACTTTATCCGCCTCCATCCAGTCTATTAATTGTTGCCGGGAAGCTAGAGTAAGTAGTTCGCCAGTTAAT
AGTTTGCGCAACGTTGTTGCCATTGCTACAGGCATCGTGGTGTCACGCTCGTCGTTTGGTATGGCTTCAT
TCAGCTCCGGTTCCCAACGATCAAGGCGAGTTACATGATCCCCCATGTTGTGCAAAAAAGCGGTTAGCTC
CTTCGGTCCTCCGATCGTTGTCAGAAGTAAGTTGGCCGCAGTGTTATCACTCATGGTTATGGCAGCACTG
CATAATTCTCTTACTGTCATGCCATCCGTAAGATGCTTTTCTGTGACTGGTGAGTACTCAACCAAGTCAT
TCTGAGAATAGTGTATGCGGCGACCGAGTTGCTCTTGCCCGGCGTCAATACGGGATAATACCGCGCCACA
TAGCAGAACTTTAAAAGTGCTCATCATTGGAAAACGTTCTTCGGGGCGAAAACTCTCAAGGATCTTACCG
CTGTTGAGATCCAGTTCGATGTAACCCACTCGTGCACCCAACTGATCTTCAGCATCTTTTACTTTCACCA
GCGTTTCTGGGTGAGCAAAAACAGGAAGGCAAAATGCCGCAAAAAAGGGAATAAGGGCGACACGGAAATG
TTGAATACTCATACTCTTCCTTTTTCAATATTATTGAAGCATTTATCAGGGTTATTGTCTCATGAGCGGA
TACATATTTGAATGTATTTAGAAAAATAAACAAATAGGGGTTCCGCGCACATTTCCCCGAAAAGTGCCAC
CTG
